>Addgene plasmid #244679 | CL20_mEGFP_FOidr_127 | addgene full sequence | sequence record 488150 | Addgene NGS Result
AAAAAAAATCTAACCTCAAGTCAAGGCTTTTCTATGGAATAAGGAATGGACAGCAGGGGGCTGTTTCATA
TACTGATGACCTCTTTATAGCCAACCTTTGTTCATGGCAGCCAGCATATGGGCATATGTTGCCAAACTCT
AAACCAAATACTCATTCTGATGTTTTAAATGATTTGCCCTCCCATATGTCCTTCCGAGTGAGAGACACAA
AAAATTCCAACACACTATTGCAATGAAAATAAATTTCCTTTATTAGCCAGAAGTCAGATGCTCAAGGGGC
TTCATGATGTCCCCATAATTTTTGGCAGAGGGAAAAAGATCTGCTAGCTCGAGCAGCTGAAGCTTTATTG
AGGCTTAAGCAGTGGGTTCCCTAGTTAGCCAGAGAGCTCCCAGGCTCAGATCTGGTCTAACCAGAGAGAC
CCAGTACAGGCAAAAAGCAGATCTTGTCTTCTTTGGGAGTGAATTAGCCCTTCCAGTCCCCCCTTTTCTT
TTAAAAAGTGGCTAAGATCTACAGCTGCCTTGTAAGTCATTGGTCTTAAAGGTACCGTAATCTTATCTAG
AACCGGTTCATCCCAGCGCACTCATCTGCATGGGGTGTGGCAGCGGTACTTGGACCGGGGTCTTTACCTG
GGTCAAGCGATTCATTCCAGAAGTATGGGGCATTGTTGAGACGGTATGGGGTAACGGGCGACCATTGACA
GCGGATGTTTGTTGCGCATGACCCGGATGAGTGTGAGAACTCGGATTCATCATTTTATTGTGTGAAGCCT
GACTACCGTAAGTTGACATCACAGAATTAGGCCCCATCATGACGTTTTGCCCTAAAACACGACTGTTTGG
CTGTGCAACTCCAGGATCAACGGGAGTCATAATATCATTGTGAGGGGGTGAATCCGAAGTCAACAACTCT
TTCAAAAGGCCCGGGGCGCAATTATATTGTGACATCCCGCCGTATGAGGATTTATTGTCTTGTAAGGTCT
GGATGGGCATCTGTGGCAACGGCGACATTGAACTTTGCCCGTATGTGTATTTCTGATAGTTCGGACTCGG
ACTATTAAGAGAAGTATTAGGCGGAGCAAAAGAATAACAGGGCGTCTGCTGCATCATGGTGCCTGGAGAC
GATTGGGTTGATACTGTTAACGATGTGGGGGAAGACAACAAATTCAGATTGTCCAATAAGTTCTCCATAT
TTTCCGGGTTACTGATCTCTGACAGTGAAGGCAAAGTAGAGGCCATCTTGGCTGCAGAGGGGGGATAAAC
CATAGAGTGAACGTCGCCTTCGCCCAAATCGTCTTGTTCAGTCATGATTGGAGACAAACGGCCGCTGATT
GTGCTGGCATTTGAACTAGTGCGGGGGCGAAATGTGCTCCAGTTATCGAAATCGTCATTCGAGTGACTTC
CTGGACTCGCAGGCCACTTGCTGAACTGGGACCCGGGAGAGTCGCCTGCACCCTCCTGACCAGACTGCAG
GCTAGCCTTTTTCTTAGCGGCACGAGAACGGCTCTTTGCAAATTTAGAGTTGTTATCCATTGAGGCGGCA
CGACGGCGAGGGGACTTACCACTCTTGCCACCTTCAGGATTAAGCATCCACCACGATGATTTTCCTGTAC
CTTCGTTCTGTACACGAATAAATTTACTATGTAAGCTCAAATTATGACGAATGCTATTCTGGGGTGACAG
GCCGTTACCAATCGTGGGATTCATAGGGTTTGAGGGACCAGAAGGTGGAACGAAGCTGTCAGTGTAGCTG
GAAAAACCATGGCGTGTGCTGGGAAGACAGTACGCCGAACTAGAGTCTGGGTTGCTAGGAATCGTGGATT
GATGAACTGTAGACGGTGGTAAGGGCTGAGGACGATGCACAGTCGAACTGGGATCAGATACCGCTTGGGG
GATGCTTGTGGGCTGATATGACGTCTCACTCAATTGGTACGTGGGCAGAGTGGGCATCGCGGTCGGGGGG
AAACCACCAGGGATCAAATGGTTAAAAGCCATTAATTGGTTCGCGCCCCGGGAAGCGGCCGCACTTCCCC
CGGAGCCTCCGCTTCCGCCCTTGTACAGCTCGTCCATGCCGAGAGTGATCCCGGCGGCGGTCACGAACTC
CAGCAGGACCATGTGATCGCGCTTCTCGTTGGGGTCTTTGCTCAGCTTGGACTGGGTGCTCAGGTAGTGG
TTGTCGGGCAGCAGCACGGGGCCGTCGCCGATGGGGGTGTTCTGCTGGTAGTGGTCGGCGAGCTGCACGC
TGCCGTCCTCGATGTTGTGGCGGATCTTGAAGTTCACCTTGATGCCGTTCTTCTGCTTGTCGGCCATGAT
ATAGACGTTGTGGCTGTTGTAGTTGTACTCCAGCTTGTGCCCCAGGATGTTGCCGTCCTCCTTGAAGTCG
ATGCCCTTCAGCTCGATGCGGTTCACCAGGGTGTCGCCCTCGAACTTCACCTCGGCGCGGGTCTTGTAGT
TGCCGTCGTCCTTGAAGAAGATGGTGCGCTCCTGGACGTAGCCTTCGGGCATGGCGGACTTGAAGAAGTC
GTGCTGCTTCATGTGGTCGGGGTAGCGGCTGAAGCACTGCACGCCGTAGGTCAGGGTGGTCACGAGGGTG
GGCCAGGGCACGGGCAGCTTGCCGGTGGTGCAGATGAACTTCAGGGTCAGCTTGCCGTAGGTGGCATCGC
CCTCGCCCTCGCCGGACACGCTGAACTTGTGGCCGTTTACGTCGCCGTCCAGCTCGACCAGGATGGGCAC
CACCCCGGTGAACAGCTCCTCGCCCTTGCTCACCATGGTGGCGACCGGTGGATCCCGGGCCCGCGGTACC
GTCGACTGCAGAATTCGGTTCACTAAACGAGCCCGGTTCACTAAACGAGCTCTGCTTATATAGACCTCCC
ACCGTACACGCCTACCGCCCATTTGCGTCAATGGGGCGGAGTTGTTACGACATTTTGGAAAGTCCCGTTG
ATTTTGGTGCCAAAACAAACTCCCATTGACGTCAATGGGGTGGAGACTTGGAAATCCCCGTGAGTCAAAC
CGCTATCCACGCCCATTGATGTACTGCCAAAACCGCATCACCATGGTAATAGCGATGACTAATACGTAGA
TGTACTGCCAAGTAGGAAAGTCCCATAAGGTCATGTACTGGGCATAATGCCAGGCGGGCCATTTACCGTC
ATTGACGTCAATAGGGGGCGTACTTGGCATATGATACACTTGATGTACTGCCAAGTGGGCAGTTTACCGT
AAATACTCCACCCATTGACGTCAATGGAAAGTCCCTATTGGCGTTACTATGGGAACATACGTCATTATTG
ACGTCAATGGGCGGGGGTCGTTGGGCGGTCAGCCAGGCGGGCCATTTACCGTAAGTTATGTAACGCGGAA
CTCCATATATGGGCTATGAACTAATGACCCCGTAATTGATTACTATTAATAACTAGCACGCGTTCGAAGC
TTGAGCTCGGTCCCCTCGGGGTTGGGAGGTGGGTCTGAAACGATAATGGTGAATATCCCTGCCTAACTCT
ATTCACTATAGAAAGTACAGCAAAAACTATTCTTAAACCTACCAAGCCTCCTACTATCATTATGAATAAT
TTTATATACCACAGCCAATTTGTTATGTTAAACCAATTCCACAAACTTGCCCATTTATCTAATTCCAATA
ATTCTTGTTCATTCTTTTCTTGCTGGTTTTGCGATTCTTCAATTAAGGAGTGTATTAAGCTTGTGTAATT
GTTAATTTCTCTGTCCCACTCCATCCAGGTCGTGTGATTCCAAATCTGTTCCAGAGATTTATTACTCCAA
CTAGCATTCCAAGGCACAGCAGTGGTGCAAATGAGTTTTCCAGAGCAACCCCAAATCCCCAGGAGCTGTT
GATCCTTTAGGTATCTTTCCACAGCCAGGATTCTTGCCTGGAGCTGCTTGATGCCCCAGACTGTGAGTTG
CAACAGATGCTGTTGCGCCTCAATAGCCCTCAGCAAATTGTTCTGCTGCTGCACTATACCAGACAATAAT
TGTCTGGCCTGTACCGTCAGCGTCATTGACGCTGCGCCCATAGTGCTTCCTGCTGCTCCCAAGAACCCAA
GGAACAAAGCTCCTATTCCCACTGCTCTTTTTTCTCTCTGCACCACTCTTCTCTTTGCCTTGGTGGGTGC
TACTCCTAATGGTTCAATTTTTACTACTTTATATTTATATAATTCACTTCTCCAATTGTCCCTCATATCT
CCTCCTTATGGTGTTTTACTAAACTTTTCCATGTTCTAATCCTCATCCTGTCTACTTGCCACACAATCAT
CACCTGCCATCTGTTTTCCATAATCCCTAATGATCTTTGCTTTTCTTCTTGGCACTACTTTTATGTCACT
ATTATCTTGTATTACTACTGCCCCTTCACCTTTCCAGAGGAGCTTTGCTGGTCCTTTCCAAAGTGGATTT
CTGCTGTCCCTGTAATAAACCCGAAAATTTTGAATTTTTGTAATTTGTTTTTGTAATTCTTTAGTTTGTA
TGTCTGTTGCTATTATGTCTACTATTCTTTCCCCTGCACTGTACCCCCCAATCCCCCCTTTTCTTTTAAA
ATTGTGGATGAATACTGCCATTTGTACTGCTGTCTTAAGATGTTCAGCCTGATCTCTTACCTGTCCTATA
ATTTTCTTTAATTCTTTATTCATAGATTCTACTACTCCTTGACTTTGGGGATTGTAGGGAATTTCCAGGT
CTGAAGATCCTGCTGCTTGCTGTGCTTTTTTCTTACTTTTGTTTTGCTCTTCCTCTATCTTGTCTAAAGC
TTCCTTGGTGTCTTTTATCTCTATCCTTTGATGCACACAATAGAGGGTTGCTACTGTATTATATAATGAT
CTAAGTTCTTCTGATCCTGTCTGAAGGGATGGTTGTAGCTGTCCCAGTATTTGTCTACAGCCTTCTGATG
TTTCTAACAGGCCAGTATTAACTGCGAATCGTTCTAGCTCCCTGCTTGCCCATACTATATGTTTTAATTT
ATATTTTTTCTTTCCCCCTGGCCTTAACCGAATTTTTTCCCATCGCGATCTAATTCTCCCCCGCTTAATA
CTGACGCTCTCGCACCCATCTCTCTCCTTCTAGCCTCCGCTAGTCAAAATTTTTGGCGTACTCACCAGTC
GCCGCCCCTCGCCTCTTGCCGTGCGCGCTTCAGCAAGCCGAGTCCTGCGTCGAGAGAGCTCCTCTGGTTT
CCCTTTCGCTTTCAAGTCCCTGTTCGGGCGCCACTGCTAGAGATTTTCCACACTGACTAAAAGGGTCTGA
GGGATCTCTAGTTACCAGAGTCACACAACAGACGGGCACACACTACTTGAAGCACTCAAGGCAAGCTTTA
TTGAGGCTTAAGCAGTGGGTTCCCTAGTTAGCCAGAGAGCTCCCAGGCTCAGATCTGGTCTAACCAGAGA
GACCCAGTACAGGCAAAAAGCAGCTGCTTATATGCAGGATCTGAGGGCTCGCCACTCCCCAGTCCCGCCC
AGGCCACGCCTCCCATGGTAATAGCGATGACTAATACGTAGATGTACTGCCAAGTAGGAAAGTCCCATAA
GGTCATGTACTGGGCATAATGCCAGGCGGGCCATTTACCGTCATTGACGTCAATAGGGGGCGTACTTGGC
ATATGATACACTTGATGTACTGCCAAGTGGGCAGTTTACCGTAAATACTCCACCCATTGACGTCAATGGA
AAGTCCCTATTGGCGTTACTATGGGAACATACGTCATTATTGACGTCAATGGGCGGGGGTCGTTGGGCGG
TCAGCCAGGCGGGCCATTTACCGTAAGTTATGTAACGCGGAACTCCATATATGGGCTATGAACTAATGAC
CCCGTAATTGATTACTATTAATAACTAGTCAATAATCAATGTCGACCCAGGTGGCACTTTTCGGGGAAAT
GTGCGCGGAACCCCTATTTGTTTATTTTTCTAAATACATTCAAATATGTATCCGCTCATGAGACAATAAC
CCTGATAAATGCTTCAATAATATTGAAAAAGGAAGAGTATGAGTATTCAACATTTCCGTGTCGCCCTTAT
TCCCTTTTTTGCGGCATTTTGCCTTCCTGTTTTTGCTCACCCAGAAACGCTGGTGAAAGTAAAAGATGCT
GAAGATCAGTTGGGTGCACGAGTGGGTTACATCGAACTGGATCTCAACAGCGGTAAGATCCTTGAGAGTT
TTCGCCCCGAAGAACGTTTTCCAATGATGAGCACTTTTAAAGTTCTGCTATGTGGCGCGGTATTATCCCG
TATTGACGCCGGGCAAGAGCAACTCGGTCGCCGCATACACTATTCTCAGAATGACTTGGTTGAGTACTCA
CCAGTCACAGAAAAGCATCTTACGGATGGCATGACAGTAAGAGAATTATGCAGTGCTGCCATAACCATGA
GTGATAACACTGCGGCCAACTTACTTCTGACAACGATCGGAGGACCGAAGGAGCTAACCGCTTTTTTGCA
CAACATGGGGGATCATGTAACTCGCCTTGATCGTTGGGAACCGGAGCTGAATGAAGCCATACCAAACGAC
GAGCGTGACACCACGATGCCTGTAGCAATGGCAACAACGTTGCGCAAACTATTAACTGGCGAACTACTTA
CTCTAGCTTCCCGGCAACAATTAATAGACTGGATGGAGGCGGATAAAGTTGCAGGACCACTTCTGCGCTC
GGCCCTTCCGGCTGGCTGGTTTATTGCTGATAAATCTGGAGCCGGTGAGCGTGGGTCTCGCGGTATCATT
GCAGCACTGGGGCCAGATGGTAAGCCCTCCCGTATCGTAGTTATCTACACGACGGGGAGTCAGGCAACTA
TGGATGAACGAAATAGACAGATCGCTGAGATAGGTGCCTCACTGATTAAGCATTGGTAACTGTCAGACCA
AGTTTACTCATATATACTTTAGATTGATTTAAAACTTCATTTTTAATTTAAAAGGATCTAGGTGAAGATC
CTTTTTGATAATCTCATGACCAAAATCCCTTAACGTGAGTTTTCGTTCCACTGAGCGTCAGACCCCGTAG
AAAAGATCAAAGGATCTTCTTGAGATCCTTTTTTTCTGCGCGTAATCTGCTGCTTGCAAACAAAAAAACC
ACCGCTACCAGCGGTGGTTTGTTTGCCGGATCAAGAGCTACCAACTCTTTTTCCGAAGGTAACTGGCTTC
AGCAGAGCGCAGATACCAAATACTGTTCTTCTAGTGTAGCCGTAGTTAGGCCACCACTTCAAGAACTCTG
TAGCACCGCCTACATACCTCGCTCTGCTAATCCTGTTACCAGTGGCTGCTGCCAGTGGCGATAAGTCGTG
TCTTACCGGGTTGGACTCAAGACGATAGTTACCGGATAAGGCGCAGCGGTCGGGCTGAACGGGGGGTTCG
TGCACACAGCCCAGCTTGGAGCGAACGACCTACACCGAACTGAGATACCTACAGCGTGAGCTATGAGAAA
GCGCCACGCTTCCCGAAGGGAGAAAGGCGGACAGGTATCCGGTAAGCGGCAGGGTCGGAACAGGAGAGCG
CACGAGGGAGCTTCCAGGGGGAAACGCCTGGTATCTTTATAGTCCTGTCGGGTTTCGCCACCTCTGACTT
GAGCGTCGATTTTTGTGATGCTCGTCAGGGGGGCGGAGCCTATGGAAAAACGCCAGCAACGCGGCCTTTT
TACGGTTCCTGGCCTTTTGCTGGCCTTTTGCTCACATGTTCTTTCCTGCGTTATCCCCTGATTCTGTGGA
TAACCGTATTACCGCCTTTGAGTGAGCTGATACCGCTCGCCGCAGCCGAACGACCGAGCGCAGCGAGTCA
GTGAGCGAGGAAGCGGAAGAGCGCCCAATACGCAAACCGCCTCTCCCCGCGCGTTGGCCGATTCATTAAT
GCAGCGGATCCAGACATGATAAGATACATTGATGAGTTTGGACAAACCACAACTAGAATGCAGTGAAAAA
AATGCTTTATTTGTGAAATTTGTGATGCTATTGCTTTATTTGTAACCATTATAAGCTGCAATAAACAAGT
TAGCTTTTTGCAAAAGCCTAGGCCTCCAAAAAAGCCTCCTCACTACTTCTGGAATAGCTCAGAGGCCGAG
GCGGCCTCGGCCTCTGCATAAATAAAAAAAATTAGTCAGCCATGGGGCGGAGAATGGGCGGAACTGGGCG
GAGTTAGGGGCGGGATGGGCGGAGTTAGGGGCGGGACTATGGTTGCTGACTAATTGAGATGCGGATCCGC
TGGCACGACAGGTTTCCCGACTGGAAAGCGGGCAGTGAGCGCAACGCAATTAATGTGAGTTAGCTCACTC
ATTAGGCACCCCAGGCTTTACACTTTATGCTTCCGGCTCGTATGTTGTGTGGAATTGTGAGCGGATAACA
ATTTCACACAGGAAACAGCTATGACCATGATTACGCCAAGCTTGGGCTGCAGGTCGAGGGATCTCCATAA
GAGAAGAGGGACAGCTATGACTGGGAGTAGTCAGGAGAGGAGGAAAAATCTGGCTAGTAAAACATGTAAG
GAAAATTTTAGGGATGTTAAAGAAAAAAATAACACAAAACAAAATAT
Features (pLannotate 1.2.2; 30 found; start..end, strand, type, name):
    199..254     -  polyA_signal   β-globin poly(A) signal: rabbit β-globin polyadenylation signal (Gil and Proudfoot, 1987)
    340..475     -  LTR            3' LTR (ΔU3) (fragment): self-inactivating 3' long terminal repeat (LTR) from HIV-1
    477..545     -  CDS            nef (fragment): NEF_HV1Z2 - Experimental evidence at protein level: Swiss-Prot protein existence level 1. Extracellular Nef protein targets CD4(+) T-lymphocytes for apoptosis by interacting with CXCR4 surface receptors. From Human immunodeficiency virus type 1 group M subtype D (isolate Z2/CDC-Z34) (HIV-1).
    571..1671    -  CDS            FOXO1 (fragment): FOXO1_HUMAN - Also known as FKHR, FOXO1A. Experimental evidence at protein level: Swiss-Prot protein existence level 1. Transcription factor that is the main target of insulin signaling and regulates metabolic homeostasis in response to oxidative stress (PubMed:10358076, PubMed:12228231, PubMed:15220471, PubMed:15890677, PubMed:18356527, PubMed:19221179, PubMed:20543840, PubMed:21245099). Binds to the insulin response element (IRE) with consensus sequence 5'-TT[G/A]TTTTG-3' and the related Daf-16 family binding element (DBE) with consensus sequence 5'-TT[G/A]TTTAC-3' (PubMed:10358076). Activit
   1669..2007    -  CDS            PAX3 (fragment): PAX3_HUMAN - Also known as HUP2. Experimental evidence at protein level: Swiss-Prot protein existence level 1. Transcription factor that may regulate cell proliferation, migration and apoptosis. Involved in neural development and myogenesis. Transcriptional activator of MITF, acting synergistically with SOX10 (PubMed:21965087). From Homo sapiens (Human).
   2050..2766    -  CDS            mEGFP: mEGFP is a basic (constitutively fluorescent) green fluorescent protein published in 2002, derived from Aequorea victoria. It has moderate acid sensitivity.
   2780..2817    -  misc_feature   MCS (fragment): multiple cloning site
   2816..2832    -  promoter       tight TRE promoter (fragment): Tet-responsive promoter PTight, consisting of seven tet operator sequences followed by the minimal CMV promoter
   2848..3051    -  promoter       CMV promoter: human cytomegalovirus (CMV) immediate early promoter
   3052..3355    -  enhancer       CMV enhancer: human cytomegalovirus immediate early enhancer
   3423..3439    -  misc_feature   MCS (fragment): multiple cloning site
   3439..3464    -  CDS            Rev (fragment): human immunodeficiency virus 1 (HIV-1) Rev protein; rev; enhances nuclear export of unspliced and incompletely spliced viral mRNAs
   3841..4074    -  misc_feature   RRE: The Rev response element (RRE) of HIV-1 allows for Rev-dependent mRNA export from the nucleus to the cytoplasm.
   4208..4291    -  CDS            vif (fragment): VIF_HV1BR - Experimental evidence at protein level: Swiss-Prot protein existence level 1. Counteracts the innate antiviral activity of host APOBEC3F and APOBEC3G. Forms a complex with host APOBEC3F and APOBEC3G thus preventing the entry of these lethally hypermutating enzymes into progeny virions. Recruits an active E3 ubiquitin ligase complex composed of elongin BC, CUL5, and RBX2 to induce polyubiquitination of APOBEC3G and APOBEC3F. In turn, they are directed to the 26S proteasome for degradation. Vif interaction with APOBEC3G also blocks its cytidine deaminase activity in a proteasome-inde
   4434..4551    -  misc_feature   cPPT/CTS: central polypurine tract and central termination sequence of HIV-1
   4700..5059    -  CDS            HIV-1 gag (fragment): gag protein from human immunodeficiency virus 1; gag
   5043..5168    -  misc_feature   HIV-1 Ψ: packaging signal of human immunodeficiency virus type 1
   5215..5472    -  LTR            5' LTR (truncated): truncated 5' long terminal repeat (LTR) from HIV-1
   5474..5853    -  enhancer       CMV enhancer: human cytomegalovirus immediate early enhancer
   5884..5988    +  promoter       AmpR promoter: bla
   5989..6849    +  CDS            AmpR: β-lactamase; bla; confers resistance to ampicillin, carbenicillin, and related antibiotics
   7020..7608    +  rep_origin     ori: high-copy-number ColE1/pMB1/pBR322/pUC origin of replication
   7791..7845    +  CDS            lacI (fragment): lac repressor; lacI; The lac repressor binds to the lac operator to inhibit transcription in E. coli. This inhibition can be relieved by adding lactose or isopropyl-β-D-thiogalactopyranoside (IPTG).
   7847..7981    -  polyA_signal   SV40 poly(A) signal: SV40 polyadenylation signal
   8001..8136    -  rep_origin     SV40 ori: SV40 origin of replication
   8160..8182    -  promoter       SV40 promoter (fragment): SV40 enhancer and early promoter
   8189..8228    +  CDS            lacI (fragment): lac repressor; lacI; The lac repressor binds to the lac operator to inhibit transcription in E. coli. This inhibition can be relieved by adding lactose or isopropyl-β-D-thiogalactopyranoside (IPTG).
   8241..8262    +  protein_bind   CAP binding site: CAP binding activates transcription in the presence of cAMP. E. coli catabolite activator protein
   8277..8307    +  promoter       lac promoter: promoter for the E. coli lac operon
   8315..8331    +  protein_bind   lac operator: The lac repressor binds to the lac operator to inhibit transcription in E. coli. This inhibition can be relieved by adding lactose or isopropyl-β-D-thiogalactopyranoside (IPTG). lac repressor encoded by lacI
