[The description below was written by a language model from this plasmid's Addgene catalogue record and pLannotate feature annotations shown in this document.]
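Description:
CL20_mEGFP_FOidr_127 is a mammalian expression plasmid built on the CL20 backbone. The catalogue lists it only as a mammalian expression vector, but the feature table shows the architecture of a self-inactivating HIV-1 lentiviral transfer vector. A CMV enhancer is joined to a truncated 5' LTR, followed by the Ψ packaging signal with a partial gag sequence, the cPPT/CTS, the Rev response element, and a ΔU3 3' LTR fragment with a rabbit β-globin polyadenylation signal downstream. These elements would allow the transcript to be packaged, exported in a Rev-dependent manner and integrated without reconstituting an active viral promoter. The short vif, rev and nef hits are residual viral sequence rather than functional genes. In bacteria the plasmid is maintained at high copy from a ColE1/pUC-type origin and selected with ampicillin through the bla gene. An SV40 origin and poly(A) signal, together with lac promoter/operator remnants, also sit in the backbone.

The payload lies between the LTRs and is driven by an internal CMV enhancer/promoter. The brief match to a Tet-responsive promoter probably reflects only its shared minimal CMV sequence. The promoter expresses monomeric EGFP fused to the N terminus of FOidr_127, an unmutated intrinsically disordered region taken from the human PAX3-FOXO1 oncogenic fusion protein. The depositor notes that it spans residues 278 to 756 of the fusion. This agrees with the annotation, in which a PAX3 fragment runs directly into a larger FOXO1 fragment, so the segment crosses the fusion junction. The construct is intended for expressing the fluorescently tagged IDR in mammalian cells. The associated study concerns protein condensate formation, so its likely use is imaging the localisation and condensate behaviour of this region.
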