Addgene plasmid #244679: CL20_mEGFP_FOidr_127
Purpose: Express mEGFP-tagged intrinsically disordered protein (IDR), FOidr_127, derived from human fusion protein PAX3_FOXO1
Depositing lab: Richard Kriwacki. Depositing organization: St. Jude Children's Research Hospital. Publication: Proteome-wide computational analyses reveal links between protein condensate formation and RNA biology. Maiti S, Tripathi S, Baggett DW, Phillips AH, Park CG, Wang J, Wahiduzzaman, Freyaldenhoven WT, Kinger S, Pioso BJ, Bollinger JC, Somjee R, Lang B, Babu MM, Kriwacki RW. Sci Adv. 2025 Dec 5;11(49):eady1420. doi: 10.1126/sciadv.ady1420. Epub 2025 Dec 3. PubMed 41337585.
Backbone
  Vector backbone: CL20
  Vector type: Mammalian Expression
Growth in bacteria
  Bacterial resistance: Ampicillin, 100 μg/mL
  Growth temperature: 37°C
  Growth strain: NEB Stable
  Copy number: High Copy
Gene/Insert
  Gene/Insert name: FOidr_127
  Species: H. sapiens (human)
  Mutation: Unmutated
  Tag / fusion protein: monomeric EGFP (N terminal on insert)
  Cloning method: Restriction Enzyme; 5′ cloning site Unknown (unknown if destroyed)
Terms and licenses: Academic/Nonprofit Terms; Industry Terms: Not Available to Industry
Depositor comments: PAX3_FOXO1_278_756
How to cite: CL20_mEGFP_FOidr_127 was a gift from Richard Kriwacki (Addgene plasmid # 244679 ; http://n2t.net/addgene:244679 ; RRID:Addgene_244679)
